>Addgene plasmid #120564 | pLEX-uORF-HA-birA*-N-Ras(Q61K)-IRES-Puro | addgene full sequence | sequence record 234068 | Addgene NGS Result
TGGAAGGGCTAATTCACTCCCAAAGAAGACAAGATATCCTTGATCTGTGGATCTACCACACACAAGGCTA
CTTCCCTGATTAGCAGAACTACACACCAGGGCCAGGGGTCAGATATCCACTGACCTTTGGATGGTGCTAC
AAGCTAGTACCAGTTGAGCCAGATAAGGTAGAAGAGGCCAATAAAGGAGAGAACACCAGCTTGTTACACC
CTGTGAGCCTGCATGGGATGGATGACCCGGAGAGAGAAGTGTTAGAGTGGAGGTTTGACAGCCGCCTAGC
ATTTCATCACGTGGCCCGAGAGCTGCATCCGGAGTACTTCAAGAACTGCTGATATCGAGCTTGCTACAAG
GGACTTTCCGCTGGGGACTTTCCAGGGAGGCGTGGCCTGGGCGGGACTGGGGAGTGGCGAGCCCTCAGAT
CCTGCATATAAGCAGCTGCTTTTTGCCTGTACTGGGTCTCTCTGGTTAGACCAGATCTGAGCCTGGGAGC
TCTCTGGCTAACTAGGGAACCCACTGCTTAAGCCTCAATAAAGCTTGCCTTGAGTGCTTCAAGTAGTGTG
TGCCCGTCTGTTGTGTGACTCTGGTAACTAGAGATCCCTCAGACCCTTTTAGTCAGTGTGGAAAATCTCT
AGCAGTGGCGCCCGAACAGGGACTTGAAAGCGAAAGGGAAACCAGAGGAGCTCTCTCGACGCAGGACTCG
GCTTGCTGAAGCGCGCACGGCAAGAGGCGAGGGGCGGCGACTGGTGAGTACGCCAAAAATTTTGACTAGC
GGAGGCTAGAAGGAGAGAGATGGGTGCGAGAGCGTCAGTATTAAGCGGGGGAGAATTAGATCGCGATGGG
AAAAAATTCGGTTAAGGCCAGGGGGAAAGAAAAAATATAAATTAAAACATATAGTATGGGCAAGCAGGGA
GCTAGAACGATTCGCAGTTAATCCTGGCCTGTTAGAAACATCAGAAGGCTGTAGACAAATACTGGGACAG
CTACAACCATCCCTTCAGACAGGATCAGAAGAACTTAGATCATTATATAATACAGTAGCAACCCTCTATT
GTGTGCATCAAAGGATAGAGATAAAAGACACCAAGGAAGCTTTAGACAAGATAGAGGAAGAGCAAAACAA
AAGTAAGACCACCGCACAGCAAGCGGCCGGCCGCTGATCTTCAGACCTGGAGGAGGAGATATGAGGGACA
ATTGGAGAAGTGAATTATATAAATATAAAGTAGTAAAAATTGAACCATTAGGAGTAGCACCCACCAAGGC
AAAGAGAAGAGTGGTGCAGAGAGAAAAAAGAGCAGTGGGAATAGGAGCTTTGTTCCTTGGGTTCTTGGGA
GCAGCAGGAAGCACTATGGGCGCAGCGTCAATGACGCTGACGGTACAGGCCAGACAATTATTGTCTGGTA
TAGTGCAGCAGCAGAACAATTTGCTGAGGGCTATTGAGGCGCAACAGCATCTGTTGCAACTCACAGTCTG
GGGCATCAAGCAGCTCCAGGCAAGAATCCTGGCTGTGGAAAGATACCTAAAGGATCAACAGCTCCTGGGG
ATTTGGGGTTGCTCTGGAAAACTCATTTGCACCACTGCTGTGCCTTGGAATGCTAGTTGGAGTAATAAAT
CTCTGGAACAGATTTGGAATCACACGACCTGGATGGAGTGGGACAGAGAAATTAACAATTACACAAGCTT
AATACACTCCTTAATTGAAGAATCGCAAAACCAGCAAGAAAAGAATGAACAAGAATTATTGGAATTAGAT
AAATGGGCAAGTTTGTGGAATTGGTTTAACATAACAAATTGGCTGTGGTATATAAAATTATTCATAATGA
TAGTAGGAGGCTTGGTAGGTTTAAGAATAGTTTTTGCTGTACTTTCTATAGTGAATAGAGTTAGGCAGGG
ATATTCACCATTATCGTTTCAGACCCACCTCCCAACCCCGAGGGGACCCGACAGGCCCGAAGGAATAGAA
GAAGAAGGTGGAGAGAGAGACAGAGACAGATCCATTCGATTAGTGAACGGATCGGCACTGCGTGCGCCAA
TTCTGCAGACAAATGGCAGTATTCATCCACAATTTTAAAAGAAAAGGGGGGATTGGGGGGTACAGTGCAG
GGGAAAGAATAGTAGACATAATAGCAACAGACATACAAACTAAAGAATTACAAAAACAAATTACAAAAAT
TCAAAATTTTCGGGTTTATTACAGGGACAGCAGAGATCCAGTTTGGTTAGTACCGGGCCCGCTCTAGTCC
GGAATCAGTCCTGCTCCTCGGCCACGAAGTGCACGCAGTTGCCGGCCGGGTCGCGCAGGGCGAACTCCCG
CCCCCACGGCTGCTCGCCGATCTCGGTCATGGCCGGCCCGGAGGCGTCCCGGAAGTTCGTGGACACGACC
TCCGACCACTCGGCGTACAGCTCGTCCAGGCCGCGCACCCACACCCAGGCCAGGGTGTTGTCCGGCACCA
CCTGGTCCTGGACCGCGCTGATGAACAGGGTCACGTCGTCCCGGACCACACCGGCGAAGTCGTCCTCCAC
GAAGTCCCGGGAGAACCCGAGCCGGTCGGTCCAGAACTCGACCGCTCCGGCGACGTCGCGCGCGGTGAGC
ACCGGAACGGCACTGGTCAACTTGGCCATGGTGGCCCTCCTATAGTGAGTCGTATTATACTATGCCGATA
TACTATGCCGATGATTAATTGTCAACACGTGCTGCAGGTCCGAGGTTCTAGACGTATTACCGCCATGCAT
TAGTTATTAATAGTAATCAATTACGGGGTCATTAGTTCATAGCCCATATATGGAGTTCCGCGTTACATAA
CTTACGGTAAATGGCCCGCCTGGCTGACCGCCCAACGACCCCCGCCCATTGACGTCAATAATGACGTATG
TTCCCATAGTAACGCCAATAGGGACTTTCCATTGACGTCAATGGGTGGAGTATTTACGGTAAACTGCCCA
CTTGGCAGTACATCAAGTGTATCATATGCCAAGTACGCCCCCTATTGACGTCAATGACGGTAAATGGCCC
GCCTGGCATTATGCCCAGTACATGACCTTATGGGACTTTCCTACTTGGCAGTACATCTACGTATTAGTCA
TCGCTATTACCATGGTGATGCGGTTTTGGCAGTACATCAATGGGCGTGGATAGCGGTTTGACTCACGGGG
ATTTCCAAGTCTCCACCCCATTGACGTCAATGGGAGTTTGTTTTGGCACCAAAATCAACGGGACTTTCCA
AAATGTCGTAACAACTCCGCCCCATTGACGCAAATGGGCGGTAGGCGTGTACGGTGGGAGGTCTATATAA
GCAGAGCTCGTTTAGTGAACCGTCAGATCGCCTGGAGACGCCATCCACGCTGTTTTGACCTCCATAGAAG
ACACCGACTCTACTAGAGGATCTACCATGGCATAACGACTAATATTTATGTACCCATACGATGTGCCTGA
CTATGCTAAGGACAACACCGTGCCCCTGAAGCTGATCGCCCTGCTGGCCAACGGCGAGTTCCACTCTGGC
GAGCAGCTGGGAGAGACCCTGGGAATGAGCAGAGCCGCCATCAACAAGCACATCCAGACACTGAGAGACT
GGGGAGTGGACGTGTTCACCGTGCCTGGCAAGGGCTACAGCCTGCCTGAGCCTATCCAGCTGCTGAACGC
CAAGCAGATCCTGGGACAGCTGGATGGCGGAAGCGTGGCCGTGCTGCCTGTGATCGACTCCACCAATCAG
TACCTGCTGGACAGAATCGGAGAGCTGAAGTCCGGCGACGCCTGCATCGCCGAGTACCAGCAGGCTGGCA
GAGGAGGCAGAGGACGGAAGTGGTTCAGCCCATTCGGAGCCAACCTGTACCTGTCCATGTTCTGGAGACT
GGAGCAGGGACCTGCTGCTGCCATCGGACTGAGTCTGGTGATCGGAATCGTGATGGCCGAGGTGCTGAGA
AAGCTGGGAGCCGACAAGGTGAGAGTGAAGTGGCCTAATGACCTGTACCTCCAGGACCGCAAGCTGGCTG
GCATCCTGGTGGAGCTGACAGGCAAGACAGGCGATGCCGCTCAGATCGTGATCGGAGCCGGAATCAACAT
GGCCATGAGAAGAGTGGAGGAGAGCGTGGTGAACCAGGGCTGGATCACCCTGCAGGAGGCTGGCATCAAC
CTGGACCGGAACACCCTGGCCGCCATGCTGATCAGAGAGCTGAGAGCCGCTCTGGAGCTGTTCGAGCAGG
AGGGACTGGCTCCTTACCTGAGCAGATGGGAGAAGCTGGACAACTTCATCAACAGACCTGTGAAGCTGAT
CATCGGCGACAAGGAAATCTTCGGCATCTCCAGAGGAATCGACAAGCAGGGAGCTCTGCTGCTGGAGCAG
GACGGAATCATCAAGCCCTGGATGGGCGGAGAAATCTCCCTGAGAAGCGCAGAGAAGGGATCCAGCGGCG
GCGGCAGCGGCGGCGGCGGCAGCACTGAGTACAAACTGGTGGTGGTTGGAGCAGGTGGTGTTGGGAAAAG
CGCACTGACAATCCAGCTAATCCAGAACCACTTTGTAGATGAATATGATCCCACCATAGAGGATTCTTAC
AGAAAACAAGTGGTTATAGATGGTGAAACCTGTTTGTTGGACATACTGGATACAGCTGGAAAAGAAGAGT
ACAGTGCCATGAGAGACCAATACATGAGGACAGGCGAAGGCTTCCTCTGTGTATTTGCCATCAATAATAG
CAAGTCATTTGCGGATATTAACCTCTACAGGGAGCAGATTAAGCGAGTAAAAGACTCGGATGATGTACCT
ATGGTGCTAGTGGGAAACAAGTGTGATTTGCCAACAAGGACAGTTGATACAAAACAAGCCCACGAACTGG
CCAAGAGTTACGGGATTCCATTCATTGAAACCTCAGCCAAGACCAGACAGGGTGTTGAAGATGCTTTTTA
CACACTGGTAAGAGAAATACGCCAGTACCGAATGAAAAAACTCAACAGCAGTGATGATGGGACTCAGGGT
TGTATGGGATTGCCATGTGTGGTGATGTAACTCGAGTCTAGAGGGCCCGACGCGTCTGGCCACCGGTCGC
CCCTCTCCCTCCCCCCCCCCTAACGTTACTGGCCGAAGCCGCTTGGAATAAGGCCGGTGTGCGTTTGTCT
ATATGTTATTTTCCACCATATTGCCGTCTTTTGGCAATGTGAGGGCCCGGAAACCTGGCCCTGTCTTCTT
GACGAGCATTCCTAGGGGTCTTTCCCCTCTCGCCAAAGGAATGCAAGGTCTGTTGAATGTCGTGAAGGAA
GCAGTTCCTCTGGAAGCTTCTTGAAGACAAACAACGTCTGTAGCGACCCTTTGCAGGCAGCGGAACCCCC
CACCTGGCGACAGGTGCCTCTGCGGCCAAAAGCCACGTGTATAAGATACACCTGCAAAGGCGGCACAACC
CCAGTGCCACGTTGTGAGTTGGATAGTTGTGGAAAGAGTCAAATGGCTCTCCTCAAGCGTATTCAACAAG
GGGCTGAAGGATGCCCAGAAGGTACCCCATTGTATGGGATCTGATCTGGGGCCTCGGTGCACATGCTTTA
CATGTGTTTAGTCGAGGTTAAAAAAACGTCTAGGCCCCCCGAACCACGGGGACGTGGTTTTCCTTTGAAA
AACACGATAATACCATGGCCACCGAGTACAAGCCCACGGTGCGCCTCGCCACCCGCGACGACGTCCCCCG
GGCCGTACGCACCCTCGCCGCCGCGTTCGCCGACTACCCCGCCACGCGCCACACCGTCGACCCGGACCGC
CACATCGAGCGGGTCACCGAGCTGCAAGAACTCTTCCTCACGCGCGTCGGGCTCGACATCGGCAAGGTGT
GGGTCGCGGACGACGGCGCCGCGGTGGCGGTCTGGACCACGCCGGAGAGCGTCGAAGCGGGGGCGGTGTT
CGCCGAGATCGGCTCGCGCATGGCCGAGTTGAGCGGTTCCCGGCTGGCCGCGCAGCAACAGATGGAAGGC
CTCCTGGCGCCGCACCGGCCCAAGGAGCCCGCGTGGTTCCTGGCCACCGTCGGCGTCTCGCCCGACCACC
AGGGCAAGGGTCTGGGCAGCGCCGTCGTGCTCCCCGGAGTGGAGGCGGCCGAGCGCGCTGGGGTGCCCGC
CTTCCTGGAGACCTCCGCGCCCCGCAACCTCCCCTTCTACGAGCGGCTCGGCTTCACCGTCACCGCCGAC
GTCGAGGTGCCCGAAGGACCGCGCACCTGGTGCATGACCCGCAAGCCCGGTGCCTGAGTTAACAATCAAC
CTCTGGATTACAAAATTTGTGAAAGATTGACTGGTATTCTTAACTATGTTGCTCCTTTTACGCTATGTGG
ATACGCTGCTTTAATGCCTTTGTATCATGCTATTGCTTCCCGTATGGCTTTCATTTTCTCCTCCTTGTAT
AAATCCTGGTTGCTGTCTCTTTATGAGGAGTTGTGGCCCGTTGTCAGGCAACGTGGCGTGGTGTGCACTG
TGTTTGCTGACGCAACCCCCACTGGTTGGGGCATTGCCACCACCTGTCAGCTCCTTTCCGGGACTTTCGC
TTTCCCCCTCCCTATTGCCACGGCGGAACTCATCGCCGCCTGCCTTGCCCGCTGCTGGACAGGGGCTCGG
CTGTTGGGCACTGACAATTCCGTGGTGTTGTCGGGGAAGCTGACGTCCTTTCCATGGCTGCTCGCCTGTG
TTGCCACCTGGATTCTGCGCGGGACGTCCTTCTGCTACGTCCCTTCGGCCCTCAATCCAGCGGACCTTCC
TTCCCGCGGCCTGCTGCCGGCTCTGCGGCCTCTTCCGCGTCTTCGCCTTCGCCCTCAGACGAGTCGGATC
TCCCTTTGGGCCGCCTCCCCGCCTGGAATTAATTCTGCAGTCGAGACCTAGAAAAACATGGAGCAATCAC
AAGTAGCAATACAGCAGCTACCAATGCTGATTGTGCCTGGCTAGAAGCACAAGAGGAGGAGGAGGTGGGT
TTTCCAGTCACACCTCAGGTACCTTTAAGACCAATGACTTACAAGGCAGCTGTAGATCTTAGCCACTTTT
TAAAAGAAAAGAGGGGACTGGAAGGGCTAATTCACTCCCAACGAAGACAAGATCTGCTTTTTGCTTGTAC
TGGGTCTCTCTGGTTAGACCAGATCTGAGCCTGGGAGCTCTCTGGCTAACTAGGGAACCCACTGCTTAAG
CCTCAATAAAGCTTGCCTTGAGTGCTTCAAGTAGTGTGTGCCCGTCTGTTGTGTGACTCTGGTAACTAGA
GATCCCTCAGACCCTTTTAGTCAGTGTGGAAAATCTCTAGCAGTAGTAGTTCATGTCATCTTATTATTCA
GTATTTATAACTTGCAAAGAAATGAATATCAGAGAGTGAGAGGCCTTGACATTGTTTAAACCCGCTGATC
AGCCTCGACTGTGCCTTCTAGTTGCCAGCCATCTGTTGTTTGCCCCTCCCCCGTGCCTTCCTTGACCCTG
GAAGGTGCCACTCCCACTGTCCTTTCCTAATAAAATGAGGAAATTGCATCGCATTGTCTGAGTAGGTGTC
ATTCTATTCTGGGGGGTGGGGTGGGGCAGGACAGCAAGGGGGAGGATTGGGAAGACAATAGCAGGCATGC
TGGGGATGCGGTGGGCTCTATGGCTTCTGAGGCGGAAAGAACCAGCTGGGGCTCTAGGGGGTATCCCC
[124 nt withheld, positions 7629-7752]
C
[91 nt withheld, positions 7754-7844]
A
[49 nt withheld, positions 7846-7894]
CCTTTGACGTTGGAGTCCACGTTCTTT
[37 nt withheld, positions 7922-7958]
ACCCTATCTCGGTCTATTCTTTTGATTTATAAGGGATTTTGCCGATTTCGGCCTATTGGTTAAAAAATGA
GCTGATTTAACAAAAATTTAACGCGAATTAATTCTGTGGAATGTGTGTCAGTTAGGGTGTGGAAAGTCCC
CAGGCTCCCCAGCAGGCAGAAGTATGCAAAGCATGCATCTCAATTAGTCAGCAACCAGGTGTGGAAAGTC
CCCAGGCTCCCCAGCAGGCAGAAGTATGCAAAGCATGCATCTCAATTAGTCAGCAACCATAGTCCCGCCC
CTAACTCCGCCCATCCCGCCCCTAACTCCGCCCAGTTCCGCCCATTCTCCGCCCCATGGCTGACTAATTT
TTTTTATTTATGCAGAGGCCGAGGCCGCCTCTGCCTCTGAGCTATTCCAGAAGTAGTGAGGAGGCTTTTT
TGGAGGCCTAGGCTTTTGCAAAAAGCTCCCGGGAGCTTGTATATCCATTTTCGGATCTGATCAGCACGTG
ATGAAAAAGCCTGAACTCACCGCGACGTCTGTCGAGAAGTTTCTGATCGAAAAGTTCGACAGCGTCTCCG
ACCTGATGCAGCTCTCGGAGGGCGAAGAATCTCGTGCTTTCAGCTTCGATGTAGGAGGGCGTGGATATGT
CCTGCGGGTAAATAGCTGCGCCGATGGTTTCTACAAAGATCGTTATGTTTATCGGCACTTTGCATCGGCC
GCGCTCCCGATTCCGGAAGTGCTTGACATTGGGGAATTCAGCGAGAGCCTGACCTATTGCATCTCCCGCC
GTGCACAGGGTGTCACGTTGCAAGACCTGCCTGAAACCGAACTGCCCGCTGTTCTGCAGCCGGTCGCGGA
GGCCATGGATGCGATCGCTGCGGCCGATCTTAGCCAGACGAGCGGGTTCGGCCCATTCGGACCGCAAGGA
ATCGGTCAATACACTACATGGCGTGATTTCATATGCGCGATTGCTGATCCCCATGTGTATCACTGGCAAA
CTGTGATGGACGACACCGTCAGTGCGTCCGTCGCGCAGGCTCTCGATGAGCTGATGCTTTGGGCCGAGGA
CTGCCCCGAAGTCCGGCACCTCGTGCACGCGGATTTCGGCTCCAACAATGTCCTGACGGACAATGGCCGC
ATAACAGCGGTCATTGACTGGAGCGAGGCGATGTTCGGGGATTCCCAATACGAGGTCGCCAACATCTTCT
TCTGGAGGCCGTGGTTGGCTTGTATGGAGCAGCAGACGCGCTACTTCGAGCGGAGGCATCCGGAGCTTGC
AGGATCGCCGCGGCTCCGGGCGTATATGCTCCGCATTGGTCTTGACCAACTCTATCAGAGCTTGGTTGAC
GGCAATTTCGATGATGCAGCTTGGGCGCAGGGTCGATGCGACGCAATCGTCCGATCCGGAGCCGGGACTG
TCGGGCGTACACAAATCGCCCGCAGAAGCGCGGCCGTCTGGACCGATGGCTGTGTAGAAGTACTCGCCGA
TAGTGGAAACCGACGCCCCAGCACTCGTCCGAGGGCAAAGGAATAGCACGTGCTACGAGATTTCGATTCC
ACCGCCGCCTTCTATGAAAGGTTGGGCTTCGGAATCGTTTTCCGGGACGCCGGCTGGATGATCCTCCAGC
GCGGGGATCTCATGCTGGAGTTCTTCGCCCACCCCAACTTGTTTATTGCAGCTTATAATGGTTACAAATA
AAGCAATAGCATCACAAATTTCACAAATAAAGCATTTTTTTCACTGCATTCTAGTTGTGGTTTGTCCAAA
CTCATCAATGTATCTTATCATGTCTGTATACCGTCGACCTCTAGCTAGAGCTTGGCGTAATCATGGTCAT
AGCTGTTTCCTGTGTGAAATTGTTATCCGCTCACAATTCCACACAACATACGAGCCGGAAGCATAAAGTG
TAAAGCCTGGGGTGCCTAATGAGTGAGCTAACTCACATTAATTGCGTTGCGCTCACTGCCCGCTTTCCAG
TCGGGAAACCTGTCGTGCCAGCTGCATTAATGAATCGGCCAACGCGCGGGGAGAGGCGGTTTGCGTATTG
GGCGCTCTTCCGCTTCCTCGCTCACTGACTCGCTGCGCTCGGTCGTTCGGCTGCGGCGAGCGGTATCAGC
TCACTCAAAGGCGGTAATACGGTTATCCACAGAATCAGGGGATAACGCAGGAAAGAACATGTGAGCAAAA
GGCCAGCAAAAGGCCAGGAACCGTAAAAAGGCCGCGTTGCTGGCGTTTTTCCATAGGCTCCGCCCCCCTG
ACGAGCATCACAAAAATCGACGCTCAAGTCAGAGGTGGCGAAACCCGACAGGACTATAAAGATACCAGGC
GTTTCCCCCTGGAAGCTCCCTCGTGCGCTCTCCTGTTCCGACCCTGCCGCTTACCGGATACCTGTCCGCC
TTTCTCCCTTCGGGAAGCGTGGCGCTTTCTCATAGCTCACGCTGTAGGTATCTCAGTTCGGTGTAGGTCG
TTCGCTCCAAGCTGGGCTGTGTGCACGAACCCCCCGTTCAGCCCGACCGCTGCGCCTTATCCGGTAACTA
TCGTCTTGAGTCCAACCCGGTAAGACACGACTTATCGCCACTGGCAGCAGCCACTGGTAACAGGATTAGC
AGAGCGAGGTATGTAGGCGGTGCTACAGAGTTCTTGAAGTGGTGGCCTAACTACGGCTACACTAGAAGAA
CAGTATTTGGTATCTGCGCTCTGCTGAAGCCAGTTACCTTCGGAAAAAGAGTTGGTAGCTCTTGATCCGG
CAAACAAACCACCGCTGGTAGCGGTGGTTTTTTTGTTTGCAAGCAGCAGATTACGCGCAGAAAAAAAGGA
TCTCAAGAAGATCCTTTGATCTTTTCTACGGGGTCTGACGCTCAGTGGAACGAAAACTCACGTTAAGGGA
TTTTGGTCATGAGATTATCAAAAAGGATCTTCACCTAGATCCTTTTAAATTAAAAATGAAGTTTTAAATC
AATCTAAAGTATATATGAGTAAACTTGGTCTGACAGTTACCAATGCTTAATCAGTGAGGCACCTATCTCA
GCGATCTGTCTATTTCGTTCATCCATAGTTGCCTGACTCCCCGTCGTGTAGATAACTACGATACGGGAGG
GCTTACCATCTGGCCCCAGTGCTGCAATGATACCGCGAGACCCACGCTCACCGGCTCCAGATTTATCAGC
AATAAACCAGCCAGCCGGAAGGGCCGAGCGCAGAAGTGGTCCTGCAACTTTATCCGCCTCCATCCAGTCT
ATTAATTGTTGCCGGGAAGCTAGAGTAAGTAGTTCGCCAGTTAATAGTTTGCGCAACGTTGTTGCCATTG
CTACAGGCATCGTGGTGTCACGCTCGTCGTTTGGTATGGCTTCATTCAGCTCCGGTTCCCAACGATCAAG
GCGAGTTACATGATCCCCCATGTTGTGCAAAAAAGCGGTTAGCTCCTTCGGTCCTCCGATCGTTGTCAGA
AGTAAGTTGGCCGCAGTGTTATCACTCATGGTTATGGCAGCACTGCATAATTCTCTTACTGTCATGCCAT
CCGTAAGATGCTTTTCTGTGACTGGTGAGTACTCAACCAAGTCATTCTGAGAATAGTGTATGCGGCGACC
GAGTTGCTCTTGCCCGGCGTCAATACGGGATAATACCGCGCCACATAGCAGAACTTTAAAAGTGCTCATC
ATTGGAAAACGTTCTTCGGGGCGAAAACTCTCAAGGATCTTACCGCTGTTGAGATCCAGTTCGATGTAAC
CCACTCGTGCACCCAACTGATCTTCAGCATCTTTTACTTTCACCAGCGTTTCTGGGTGAGCAAAAACAGG
AAGGCAAAATGCCGCAAAAAAGGGAATAAGGGCGACACGGAAATGTTGAATACTCATACTCTTCCTTTTT
CAATATTATTGAAGCATTTATCAGGGTTATTGTCTCATGAGCGGATACATATTTGAATGTATTTAGAAAA
ATAAACAAATAGGGGTTCCGCGCACATTTCCCCGAAAAGTGCCACCTGACGTCGACGGATCGGGAGATCA
ACTTGTTTATTGCAGCTTATAATGGTTACAAATAAAGCAATAGCATCACAAATTTCACAAATAAAGCATT
TTTTTCACTGCATTCTAGTTGTGGTTTGTCCAAACTCATCAATGTATCTTATCATGTCTGGATCAACTGG
ATAACTCAAGCTAACCAAAATCATCCCAAACTTCCCACCCCATACCCTATTACCACTGCCAATTACCTGT
GGTTTCATTTACTCTAAACCTGTGATTCCTCTGAATTATTTTCATTTTAAAGAAATTGTATTTGTTAAAT
ATGTACTACAAACTTAGTAGT
Features (pLannotate 1.2.2; 34 found; start..end, strand, type, name):
    377..634     +  LTR            5' LTR (truncated): truncated 5' long terminal repeat (LTR) from HIV-1
    681..806     +  misc_feature   HIV-1 Ψ: packaging signal of human immunodeficiency virus type 1
    790..1128    +  CDS            HIV-1 gag (fragment): gag protein from human immunodeficiency virus 1; gag
   1303..1536    +  misc_feature   RRE: The Rev response element (RRE) of HIV-1 allows for Rev-dependent mRNA export from the nucleus to the cytoplasm.
   1913..2013    +  CDS            Rev (fragment): human immunodeficiency virus 1 (HIV-1) Rev protein; rev; enhances nuclear export of unspliced and incompletely spliced viral mRNAs
   2063..2180    +  misc_feature   cPPT/CTS: central polypurine tract and central termination sequence of HIV-1
   2245..2619    -  CDS            BleoR: antibiotic-binding protein; Sh ble from Streptoalloteichus hindustanus; confers resistance to bleomycin, phleomycin, and Zeocin™
   2639..2686    -  promoter       EM7 promoter: synthetic bacterial promoter&nbsp
   2791..3094    +  enhancer       CMV enhancer: human cytomegalovirus immediate early enhancer
   3095..3298    +  promoter       CMV promoter: human cytomegalovirus (CMV) immediate early promoter
   3411..3436    +  CDS            3xHA (fragment): three tandem HA epitope tags
   3438..4397    +  CDS            BirA(R118G): promiscuous R118G mutant of the E. coli biotin protein ligase (Cronan, 2005) also known as BirA* or BioID
   4434..4997    +  CDS            NRAS: RASN_HUMAN - Also known as HRAS1. Experimental evidence at protein level: Swiss-Prot protein existence level 1. Ras proteins bind GDP/GTP and possess intrinsic GTPase activity. From Homo sapiens (Human).
   5040..5612    +  misc_feature   IRES: internal ribosome entry site (IRES) of the encephalomyocarditis virus (EMCV)
   5621..6217    +  CDS            PuroR: puromycin N-acetyltransferase; pac from Streptomyces alboniger; confers resistance to puromycin
   6224..6812    +  misc_feature   WPRE: woodchuck hepatitis virus posttranscriptional regulatory element
   6829..7017    +  CDS            nef (fragment): NEF_HV1Z2 - Experimental evidence at protein level: Swiss-Prot protein existence level 1. Extracellular Nef protein targets CD4(+) T-lymphocytes for apoptosis by interacting with CXCR4 surface receptors. From Human immunodeficiency virus type 1 group M subtype D (isolate Z2/CDC-Z34) (HIV-1).
   7019..7252    +  LTR            3' LTR (ΔU3): self-inactivating 3' long terminal repeat (LTR) from HIV-1
   7359..7583    +  polyA_signal   bGH poly(A) signal: bovine growth hormone polyadenylation signal
   7587..7608    +  promoter       SV40 promoter (fragment): SV40 enhancer and early promoter
   7629..8057    +  rep_origin     f1 ori (sequence partly withheld): f1 bacteriophage origin of replication; arrow indicates direction of (+) strand synthesis
   8071..8400    +  promoter       SV40 promoter: SV40 enhancer and early promoter
   8449..9474    +  CDS            HygR: aminoglycoside phosphotransferase from E. coli; aph(4)-Ia; confers resistance to hygromycin
   9484..9609    +  CDS            ble (fragment): BLE_KLEPN - Experimental evidence at protein level: Swiss-Prot protein existence level 1. Binding protein with a strong affinity to the bleomycin family of antibiotics. Binds to CL990; an antimitotic-antibiotic compound. From Klebsiella pneumoniae.
   9604..9725    +  polyA_signal   SV40 poly(A) signal: SV40 polyadenylation signal
   9796..9818    -  protein_bind   lac operator (fragment): The lac repressor binds to the lac operator to inhibit transcription in E. coli. This inhibition can be relieved by adding lactose or isopropyl-β-D-thiogalactopyranoside (IPTG). lac repressor encoded by lacI
   9822..9852    -  promoter       lac promoter: promoter for the E. coli lac operon
   9867..9888    -  protein_bind   CAP binding site: CAP binding activates transcription in the presence of cAMP. E. coli catabolite activator protein
   9901..9993    -  CDS            lacI (fragment): lac repressor; lacI; The lac repressor binds to the lac operator to inhibit transcription in E. coli. This inhibition can be relieved by adding lactose or isopropyl-β-D-thiogalactopyranoside (IPTG).
  10176..10764   -  rep_origin     ori: high-copy-number ColE1/pMB1/pBR322/pUC origin of replication
  10935..11795   -  CDS            AmpR: β-lactamase; bla; confers resistance to ampicillin, carbenicillin, and related antibiotics
  11796..11900   -  promoter       AmpR promoter: bla
  11948..12082   +  polyA_signal   SV40 poly(A) signal: SV40 polyadenylation signal
  12249..329     +  CDS            nef (fragment) (across the origin): NEF_HV1BR - Experimental evidence at protein level: Swiss-Prot protein existence level 1. Extracellular Nef protein targets CD4(+) T-lymphocytes for apoptosis by interacting with CXCR4 surface receptors (PubMed:14990729). From Human immunodeficiency virus type 1 group M subtype B (isolate BRU/LAI) (HIV-1).
