[The description below was written by a language model from this plasmid's Addgene catalogue record and pLannotate feature annotations shown in this document.]
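Description:
pLEX-uORF-HA-birA*-N-Ras(Q61K)-IRES-Puro is a 12.2 kb HIV-1-based lentiviral and mammalian expression plasmid built on the pLEX backbone. It is propagated in E. coli through a high-copy ColE1/pUC-type origin with ampicillin selection, and it also carries an f1 origin. The viral portion contains a truncated 5' LTR, the Ψ packaging signal with a gag fragment, the RRE for Rev-dependent export of the genomic RNA, the cPPT/CTS, and a self-inactivating ΔU3 3' LTR, so the cassette between the LTRs can be packaged into particles and integrated into target cells. The feature table also shows an EM7-driven BleoR cassette in reverse orientation upstream of the CMV promoter. An SV40 promoter-driven HygR unit lies outside the LTRs. The catalogue lists only puromycin as the mammalian selectable marker.

The payload is driven by the CMV enhancer/promoter and encodes an HA epitope followed by BirA(R118G), the promiscuous E. coli biotin ligase known as BirA* or BioID. This is fused at the N terminus of human NRAS carrying the oncogenic Q61K substitution. An EMCV IRES downstream links puromycin N-acetyltransferase to the same transcript, so drug-resistant cells also express the fusion, and a WPRE enhances transcript expression. The name indicates an upstream open reading frame (uORF) ahead of the fusion, an element that typically dampens translation of the main ORF, but it is not annotated and the record does not describe it further. The construct is intended for transient expression or lentiviral transduction of mammalian cells. There the fusion biotinylates nearby proteins, which supports proximity-labelling studies of the oncogenic Ras proximal proteome.
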