Addgene plasmid #120564: pLEX-uORF-HA-birA*-N-Ras(Q61K)-IRES-Puro
Purpose: Expresses HA-birA*-N-Ras Q61K fusion protein in mammalian cells & for virus production
Depositing lab: Paul Khavari. Depositing organization: Stanford University. Publication: The Functional Proximal Proteome of Oncogenic Ras Includes mTORC2. Kovalski JR, Bhaduri A, Zehnder AM, Neela PH, Che Y, Wozniak GG, Khavari PA. Mol Cell. 2019 Jan 4. pii: S1097-2765(18)31031-1. doi: 10.1016/j.molcel.2018.12.001. PubMed 30639242.
Backbone
  Vector backbone: pLEX
  Backbone manufacturer: Thermo Scientific
  Backbone size w/o insert (bp): 10682
  Total vector size (bp): 12249
  Vector type: Mammalian Expression, Lentiviral
  Selectable markers: Puromycin
Growth in bacteria
  Bacterial resistance: Ampicillin, 100 μg/mL
  Growth temperature: 37°C
  Growth strain: NEB Stable
  Copy number: Unknown
Gene/Insert
  Gene/Insert name: NRAS
  Species: H. sapiens (human)
  Insert size (bp): 1617
  Mutation: Q61K
  Entrez Gene: NRAS (a.k.a. ALPS4, CMNS, KRAS, N-ras, NCMS, NRAS1, NS6)
  Promoter: CMV
  Tag / fusion protein: HA-birA* (N terminal on backbone)
  Cloning method: Ligation Independent Cloning
  Sequencing primers: 5′ CACCAAAATCAACGGGACTT; 3′ ATATAGACAAACGCACACCGGCCT
Terms and licenses: Academic/Nonprofit Terms; Industry Terms: Not Available to Industry
How to cite: pLEX-uORF-HA-birA*-N-Ras(Q61K)-IRES-Puro was a gift from Paul Khavari (Addgene plasmid # 120564 ; http://n2t.net/addgene:120564 ; RRID:Addgene_120564)
