>Addgene plasmid #120564 | pLEX-uORF-HA-birA*-N-Ras(Q61K)-IRES-Puro | depositor partial sequence | sequence record 228977 | pLEX Forward
GGGAGGTCTATATAAGCAGAGCTCGTTTAGTGAACCGTCAGATCGCCTGGAGACGCCATCCACGCTGTTT
TGACCTCCATAGAAGACACCGACTCTACTAGAGGATCTACCATGGCATAACGACTAATATTTATGTACCC
ATACGATGTGCCTGACTATGCTAAGGACAACACCGTGCCCCTGAAGCTGATCGCCCTGCTGGCCAACGGC
GAGTTCCACTCTGGCGAGCAGCTGGGAGAGACCCTGGGAATGAGCAGAGCCGCCATCAACAAGCACATCC
AGACACTGAGAGACTGGGGAGTGGACGTGTTCACCGTGCCTGGCAAGGGCTACAGCCTGCCTGAGCCTAT
CCAGCTGCTGAACGCCAAGCAGATCCTGGGACAGCTGGATGGCGGAAGCGTGGCCGTGCTGCCTGTGATC
GACTCCACCAATCAGTACCTGCTGGACAGAATCGGAGAGCTGAAGTCCGGCGACGCCTGCATCGCCGAGT
ACCAGCAGGCTGGCAGAGGAGGCAGAGGACGGAAGTGGTTCAGCCCATTCGGAGCCAACCTGTACCTGTC
CATGTTCTGGAGACTGGAGCAGGGACCTGCTGCTGCCATCGGACTGAGTCTGGTGATCGGAATCGTGATG
GCCGAGGTGCTGAGAAAGCTGGGAGCCGACAAGGTGAGAGTGAAGTGGCCTAATGACCTGTACCTCCAGG
ACCGCAAGCTGGCTGGCATCCTGGTGGAGCTGACAGGCAAGACAGGCGATGCCGCTCAGATCGTGATCGG
AGCCGGAATCAACATGGCCATGAGAAGAGTGGAGGAGAGCGTGGTGAACCAGGGCTGGATCACCCTGCAG
