>Addgene plasmid #120564 | pLEX-uORF-HA-birA*-N-Ras(Q61K)-IRES-Puro | depositor partial sequence | sequence record 228978 | birA* Forward
GGGCGGAGAAATCTCCCTGAGAAGCGCAGAGAAGGGATCCAGCGGCGGCGGCAGCGGCGGCGGCGGCAGC
ACTGAGTACAAACTGGTGGTGGTTGGAGCAGGTGGTGTTGGGAAAAGCGCACTGACAATCCAGCTAATCC
AGAACCACTTTGTAGATGAATATGATCCCACCATAGAGGATTCTTACAGAAAACAAGTGGTTATAGATGG
TGAAACCTGTTTGTTGGACATACTGGATACAGCTGGAAAAGAAGAGTACAGTGCCATGAGAGACCAATAC
ATGAGGACAGGCGAAGGCTTCCTCTGTGTATTTGCCATCAATAATAGCAAGTCATTTGCGGATATTAACC
TCTACAGGGAGCAGATTAAGCGAGTAAAAGACTCGGATGATGTACCTATGGTGCTAGTGGGAAACAAGTG
TGATTTGCCAACAAGGACAGTTGATACAAAACAAGCCCACGAACTGGCCAAGAGTTACGGGATTCCATTC
ATTGAAACCTCAGCCAAGACCAGACAGGGTGTTGAAGATGCTTTTTACACACTGGTAAGAGAAATACGCC
AGTACCGAATGAAAAAACTCAACAGCAGTGATGATGGGACTCAGGGTTGTATGGGATTGCCATGTGTGGT
GATGTAACTCGAGTCTAGAGGGCCCGACGCGTCTGGCCACCGGTCGCCCCTCTCCCTCCCCCCCCCCTAA
CGTTACTGGCCGAAGCCGCTTGGAATAAGGCCGGTGTGCGTTTGTCTATATGTTATTTTCCACCATATTG
CCGTCTTTTGGCAATGTGAGGGCCCGGAAACCTGGCCCTGTCTTCTTGACGAGCATTCCTAGGGGTCTTT
CCCCTCTCGCCAAAGGAATGCAAGGTCTGTTGAATGTCGTGAAGGAAGCAGTTCCTCTGG
