>Addgene plasmid #120564 | pLEX-uORF-HA-birA*-N-Ras(Q61K)-IRES-Puro | depositor partial sequence | sequence record 228979 | pLEX Reverse
GCATCTCCAGAGGAATCGACAAGCAGGGAGCTCTGCTGCTGGAGCAGGACGGAATCATCAAGCCCTGGAT
GGGCGGAGAAATCTCCCTGAGAAGCGCAGAGAAGGGATCCAGCGGCGGCGGCAGCGGCGGCGGCGGCAGC
ACTGAGTACAAACTGGTGGTGGTTGGAGCAGGTGGTGTTGGGAAAAGCGCACTGACAATCCAGCTAATCC
AGAACCACTTTGTAGATGAATATGATCCCACCATAGAGGATTCTTACAGAAAACAAGTGGTTATAGATGG
TGAAACCTGTTTGTTGGACATACTGGATACAGCTGGAAAAGAAGAGTACAGTGCCATGAGAGACCAATAC
ATGAGGACAGGCGAAGGCTTCCTCTGTGTATTTGCCATCAATAATAGCAAGTCATTTGCGGATATTAACC
TCTACAGGGAGCAGATTAAGCGAGTAAAAGACTCGGATGATGTACCTATGGTGCTAGTGGGAAACAAGTG
TGATTTGCCAACAAGGACAGTTGATACAAAACAAGCCCACGAACTGGCCAAGAGTTACGGGATTCCATTC
ATTGAAACCTCAGCCAAGACCAGACAGGGTGTTGAAGATGCTTTTTACACACTGGTAAGAGAAATACGCC
AGTACCGAATGAAAAAACTCAACAGCAGTGATGATGGGACTCAGGGTTGTATGGGATTGCCATGTGTGGT
GATGTAACTCGAGTCTAGAGGGCCCGACGCGTCTGGCCACCG
